LOCUS       Exported 3330 bp ds-DNA circular SYN 13-MAY-2021
DEFINITION  synthetic circular DNA
ACCESSION   .
VERSION     .
KEYWORDS    pUT1131-HQ858675
SOURCE      synthetic DNA construct
  ORGANISM  synthetic DNA construct
REFERENCE   1 (bases 1 to 3330)
  TITLE     Maize TF ORFeome collection
REFERENCE   2 (bases 1 to 3330)
  AUTHORS   .
  TITLE     Direct Submission
  JOURNAL   Exported May 13, 2021 from SnapGene Server 1.1.58
            http://www.snapgene.com
FEATURES             Location/Qualifiers
     source          1..3330
                     /organism="synthetic DNA construct"
                     /mol_type="other DNA"
     protein_bind    1..100
                     /gene="mutant version of attL"
                     /label=attL1
                     /bound_moiety="LR Clonase(TM)"
                     /note="recombination site for the Gateway(R) LR reaction"
     protein_bind    complement(887..986)
                     /gene="mutant version of attL"
                     /label=attL2
                     /bound_moiety="LR Clonase(TM)"
                     /note="recombination site for the Gateway(R) LR reaction"
     primer_bind     complement(1003..1022)
                     /label=T7
                     /note="T7 promoter, forward primer"
     promoter        complement(1004..1022)
                     /label=T7 promoter
                     /note="promoter for bacteriophage T7 RNA polymerase"
     primer_bind     complement(1027..1043)
                     /label=M13 rev
                     /note="common sequencing primer, one of multiple similar
                     variants"
     primer_bind     complement(1027..1043)
                     /label=M13 Reverse
                     /note="In lacZ gene. Also called M13-rev"
     primer_bind     complement(1145..1164)
                     /label=pENTR-R
                     /note="pENTR vectors, reverse primer"
     CDS             1156..1965
                     /codon_start=1
                     /gene="aph(3')-Ia"
                     /product="aminoglycoside phosphotransferase"
                     /label=KanR
                     /note="confers resistance to kanamycin in bacteria or G418
                     (Geneticin(R)) in eukaryotes"
                     /translation="MSHIQRETSRPRLNSNMDADLYGYKWARDNVGQSGATIYRLYGKP
                     DAPELFLKHGKGSVANDVTDEMVRLNWLTEFMPLPTIKHFIRTPDDAWLLTTAIPGKTA
                     FQVLEEYPDSGENIVDALAVFLRRLHSIPVCNCPFNSDRVFRLAQAQSRMNNGLVDASD
                     FDDERNGWPVEQVWKEMHKLLPFSPDSVVTHGDFSLDNLIFDEGKLIGCIDVGRVGIAD
                     RYQDLAILWNCLGEFSPSLQKRLFQKYGIDNPDMNKLQFHLMLDEFF"
     primer_bind     complement(1223..1242)
                     /label=Kan-R
                     /note="Kanamycin resistance gene, reverse primer"
     rep_origin      2112..2700
                     /direction=RIGHT
                     /label=ori
                     /note="high-copy-number ColE1/pMB1/pBR322/pUC origin of
                     replication"
     primer_bind     2601..2620
                     /label=pBR322ori-F
                     /note="pBR322 origin, forward primer"
     primer_bind     2854..2871
                     /label=L4440
                     /note="L4440 vector, forward primer"
     terminator      3030..3057
                     /label=rrnB T2 terminator
                     /note="transcription terminator T2 from the E. coli rrnB
                     gene"
     terminator      3149..3235
                     /gene="Escherichia coli rrnB"
                     /label=rrnB T1 terminator
                     /note="transcription terminator T1 from the E. coli rrnB
                     gene"
     primer_bind     3284..3306
                     /label=M13/pUC Forward
                     /note="In lacZ gene"
     primer_bind     3298..3315
                     /label=M13 Forward
                     /note="In lacZ gene. Also called M13-F20 or M13 (-21)
                     Forward"
     primer_bind     3299..3315
                     /label=M13 fwd
                     /note="common sequencing primer, one of multiple similar
                     variants"
ORIGIN
        1 caaataatga ttttattttg actgatagtg acctgttcgt tgcaacaaat tgatgagcaa
       61 tgctttttta taatgccaac tttgtacaaa aaagcaggct ccgcggccgc ccccttcacc
      121 atggtgacag tgagagagga gactcgcaag gggccatgga cagagcagga ggacctgcaa
      181 ctggtatgca ctgtccgtct gttcggtgaa cgtcgttggg atttcattgc caaagtatca
      241 ggactcaacc ggacaggcaa gagctgccgg ctgcggtggg tcaactacct ccaccctggc
      301 ctcaagcgtg ggcgcatgtc tccccatgaa gagcgcctca tccttgagct gcacgctcgg
      361 tggggaaaca ggtggtccag gatagcacgg cgcttgccag ggcgcactga caatgagatc
      421 aagaactact ggaggacaca catgaggaag aaagcacagg agaggaagag gaacatgtct
      481 ccatcatcat cctcatcttc actgagttac cagtcaggct acccagatac tccatcaatc
      541 attggagtta agggacagga gcttcatggt ggcagtggct gcatcacaag catcctgaag
      601 ggcacccatc cggacatgga tggctatccc atggaccaga tatggatgga aattgaggcg
      661 ccagaggtgc cctcggaggt gggctttgtt ggagggaacg aaaatgtgtg cagcagcctt
      721 gccacccctc tgccaccacc taccgtctgg gaatactacc cagaggtctg ctggaagctt
      781 gacgatgaga tcaagatggc accacaattt ggttatatag tgaaggagct gacccctgct
      841 tctgatacca tatatattgg gtctgattac aagggtgggc gcgccgaccc agctttcttg
      901 tacaaagttg gcattataag aaagcattgc ttatcaattt gttgcaacga acaggtcact
      961 atcagtcaaa ataaaatcat tatttgccat ccagctgata tcccctatag tgagtcgtat
     1021 tacatggtca tagctgtttc ctggcagctc tggcccgtgt ctcaaaatct ctgatgttac
     1081 attgcacaag ataaaaatat atcatcatga acaataaaac tgtctgctta cataaacagt
     1141 aatacaaggg gtgttatgag ccatattcaa cgggaaacgt cgaggccgcg attaaattcc
     1201 aacatggatg ctgatttata tgggtataaa tgggctcgcg ataatgtcgg gcaatcaggt
     1261 gcgacaatct atcgcttgta tgggaagccc gatgcgccag agttgtttct gaaacatggc
     1321 aaaggtagcg ttgccaatga tgttacagat gagatggtca gactaaactg gctgacggaa
     1381 tttatgcctc ttccgaccat caagcatttt atccgtactc ctgatgatgc atggttactc
     1441 accactgcga tccccggaaa aacagcattc caggtattag aagaatatcc tgattcaggt
     1501 gaaaatattg ttgatgcgct ggcagtgttc ctgcgccggt tgcattcgat tcctgtttgt
     1561 aattgtcctt ttaacagcga tcgcgtattt cgtctcgctc aggcgcaatc acgaatgaat
     1621 aacggtttgg ttgatgcgag tgattttgat gacgagcgta atggctggcc tgttgaacaa
     1681 gtctggaaag aaatgcataa acttttgcca ttctcaccgg attcagtcgt cactcatggt
     1741 gatttctcac ttgataacct tatttttgac gaggggaaat taataggttg tattgatgtt
     1801 ggacgagtcg gaatcgcaga ccgataccag gatcttgcca tcctatggaa ctgcctcggt
     1861 gagttttctc cttcattaca gaaacggctt tttcaaaaat atggtattga taatcctgat
     1921 atgaataaat tgcagtttca tttgatgctc gatgagtttt tctaatcaga attggttaat
     1981 tggttgtaac actggcagag cattacgctg acttgacggg acggcgcaag ctcatgacca
     2041 aaatccctta acgtgagtta cgcgtcgttc cactgagcgt cagaccccgt agaaaagatc
     2101 aaaggatctt cttgagatcc tttttttctg cgcgtaatct gctgcttgca aacaaaaaaa
     2161 ccaccgctac cagcggtggt ttgtttgccg gatcaagagc taccaactct ttttccgaag
     2221 gtaactggct tcagcagagc gcagatacca aatactgtcc ttctagtgta gccgtagtta
     2281 ggccaccact tcaagaactc tgtagcaccg cctacatacc tcgctctgct aatcctgtta
     2341 ccagtggctg ctgccagtgg cgataagtcg tgtcttaccg ggttggactc aagacgatag
     2401 ttaccggata aggcgcagcg gtcgggctga acggggggtt cgtgcacaca gcccagcttg
     2461 gagcgaacga cctacaccga actgagatac ctacagcgtg agcattgaga aagcgccacg
     2521 cttcccgaag ggagaaaggc ggacaggtat ccggtaagcg gcagggtcgg aacaggagag
     2581 cgcacgaggg agcttccagg gggaaacgcc tggtatcttt atagtcctgt cgggtttcgc
     2641 cacctctgac ttgagcgtcg atttttgtga tgctcgtcag gggggcggag cctatggaaa
     2701 aacgccagca acgcggcctt tttacggttc ctggcctttt gctggccttt tgctcacatg
     2761 ttctttcctg cgttatcccc tgattctgtg gataaccgta ttaccgcctt tgagtgagct
     2821 gataccgctc gccgcagccg aacgaccgag cgcagcgagt cagtgagcga ggaagcggaa
     2881 gagcgcccaa tacgcaaacc gcctctcccc gcgcgttggc cgattcatta atgcagctgg
     2941 cacgacaggt ttcccgactg gaaagcgggc agtgagcgca acgcaattaa tacgcgtacc
     3001 gctagccagg aagagtttgt agaaacgcaa aaaggccatc cgtcaggatg gccttctgct
     3061 tagtttgatg cctggcagtt tatggcgggc gtcctgcccg ccaccctccg ggccgttgct
     3121 tcacaacgtt caaatccgct cccggcggat ttgtcctact caggagagcg ttcaccgaca
     3181 aacaacagat aaaacgaaag gcccagtctt ccgactgagc ctttcgtttt atttgatgcc
     3241 tggcagttcc ctactctcgc gttaacgcta gcatggatgt tttcccagtc acgacgttgt
     3301 aaaacgacgg ccagtcttaa gctcgggccc
//
