[The description below was written by a language model from this plasmid's Addgene catalogue record and the feature table of its GenBank file.]
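Description:
pUT1131-HQ858675 is a Gateway entry clone built on the Invitrogen pENTR/D backbone and carrying the coding sequence of a maize (Zea mays) MYB-family transcription factor. It belongs to the Maize TFome, a collection of transcription factor open reading frames assembled for functional genomics. The roughly 750 bp insert was PCR-amplified from a full-length cDNA template and retains its native stop codon. Transfer into destination vectors will therefore give untagged or N-terminally fused protein, but C-terminal fusions will not read through. The total plasmid is 3330 bp, consistent with the 2580 bp backbone plus insert.

In the feature map the region between attL1 and attL2 holds the insert, although the ORF itself is not annotated as a feature. These sites recombine with the attR sites of a destination vector in an LR Clonase reaction, moving the ORF directionally into expression, yeast one- or two-hybrid, plant transformation or other Gateway-compatible backbones. No promoter sits upstream to drive the insert in its sense orientation. The only one annotated is a T7 promoter just beyond attL2, pointing back toward the insert. The rrnB T1 and T2 terminators lie upstream of attL1 and shield the cloned sequence from read-through transcription from the backbone. M13 forward and reverse primer sites flank the cassette for sequence verification.

The plasmid is propagated in E. coli under kanamycin selection, conferred by the aph(3')-Ia gene. Replication is from a ColE1/pUC-type origin, which the feature table describes as high-copy, whereas the catalogue entry lists the plasmid as low copy. The catalogue also gives the cloning method as restriction enzyme, while the depositor comments state only that the PCR product was cloned into pENTR/D.
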