Addgene plasmid #27721: pUT1131-HQ858675
Depositing lab: John Gray & Erich Grotewold. Depositing organization: University of Toledo. Publication: The Maize TFome--development of a transcription factor open reading frame collection for functional genomics. Burdo B, Gray J, Goetting-Minesky MP, Wittler B, Hunt M, Li T, Velliquette D, Thomas J, Gentzel I, dos Santos Brito M, Mejia-Guerra MK, Connolly LN, Qaisi D, Li W, Casas MI, Doseff AI, Grotewold E. Plant J. 2014 Oct;80(2):356-66. doi: 10.1111/tpj.12623. Epub 2014 Aug 26. PubMed 25053252.
Backbone
  Vector backbone: pENTR/D
  Backbone manufacturer: Invitrogen
  Backbone size w/o insert (bp): 2580
  Vector type: Entry vector
Growth in bacteria
  Bacterial resistance: Kanamycin, 50 μg/mL
  Growth temperature: 37°C
  Growth strain: DH5alpha
  Growth instructions: E. coli TOP10
  Copy number: Low Copy
Gene/Insert
  Gene/Insert name: MYB transcription factor from EB817690
  Species: Zea mays
  Insert size (bp): 750
  GenBank ID: HQ858675
  Cloning method: Restriction Enzyme
  Sequencing primers: 5′ M13 For; 3′ M13 Rev
Terms and licenses: Academic/Nonprofit Terms; Industry Terms: Not Available to Industry
Depositor comments: This CDS was amplified using PCR from a full length cDNA template from the Maize Full-length cDNA Project (www.maizecdna.org) and the PCR product included the stop codon. The PCR product was cloned into a Gateway pENTR/D vector. Further information on this gene may be obtained at www.grassius.org using the GenBank number. (The second half of the plasmid name is the GenBank Number for the sequence of the insert)
How to cite: pUT1131-HQ858675 was a gift from John Gray & Erich Grotewold (Addgene plasmid # 27721 ; http://n2t.net/addgene:27721 ; RRID:Addgene_27721)
