>Addgene plasmid #27721 | pUT1131-HQ858675 | addgene partial sequence | sequence record 34047 | 27721 with M13pUC-fwd
AATAATGATTTTATTTTGACTGATAGTGACCTGTTCGTTGCAACAAATTGATGAGCAATGCTTTTTTATA
ATGCCAACTTTGTACAAAAAAGCAGGCTCCGCGGCCGCCCCCTTCACCATGGTGACAGTGAGAGAGGAGA
CTCGCAAGGGGCCATGGACAGAGCAGGAGGACCTGCAACTGGTATGCACTGTCCGTCTGTTCGGTGAACG
TCGTTGGGATTTCATTGCCAAAGTATCAGGACTCAACCGGACAGGCAAGAGCTGCCGGCTGCGGTGGGTC
AACTACCTCCACCCTGGCCTCAAGCGTGGGCGCATGTCTCCCCATGAAGAGCGCCTCATCCTTGAGCTGC
ACGCTCGGTGGGGAAACAGGTGGTCCAGGATAGCACGGCGCTTGCCAGGGCGCACTGACAATGAGATCAA
GAACTACTGGAGGACACACATGAGGAAGAAAGCACAGGAGAGGAAGAGGAACATGTCTCCATCATCATCC
TCATCTTCACTGAGTTACCAGTCAGGCTACCCAGATACTCCATCAATCATTGGAGTTAAGGGACAGGAGC
TTCATGGTGGCAGTGGCTGCATCACAAGCATCCTGAAGGGCACCCATCCGGACATGGATGGCTATCCCAT
GGACCAGATATGGATGGAAATTGAGGCGCCAGAGGTGCCCTCGGAGGTGGGCTTTGTTGGAGGGAACGAA
AATGTGTGCAGCAGCCTTGCCACCCCTCTGCCACCACCTACCGTCTGGGAATACTACCCAGA
